>Addgene plasmid #121272 | pUC57-Kan_br58_AVR-Pib_91 | depositor full sequence | sequence record 231337 | pUC57-Kan_br58_AVR-Pib_91 sequence 2821 bps
TCGCGCGTTTCGGTGATGACGGTGAAAACCTCTGACACATGCAGCTCCCGGAGACGGTCACAGCTTGTCT
GTAAGCGGATGCCGGGAGCAGACAAGCCCGTCAGGGCGCGTCAGCGGGTGTTGGCGGGTGTCGGGGCTGG
CTTAACTATGCGGCATCAGAGCAGATTGTACTGAGAGTGCACCATATGCGGTGTGAAATACCGCACAGAT
GCGTAAGGAGAAAATACCGCATCAGGCGCCATTCGCCATTCAGGCTGCGCAACTGTTGGGAAGGGCGATC
GGTGCGGGCCTCTTCGCTATTACGCCAGCTGGCGAAAGGGGGATGTGCTGCAAGGCGATTAAGTTGGGTA
ACGCCAGGGTTTTCCCAGTCACGACGTTGTAAAACGACGGCCAGTGAATTGACGCGTATTGGGATGGAAC
TTGGTCTCTAAGCTCATTCAACAGTAAATTTAGAACCAGAAATAGATGGAGTACCATCATTAGAAACAGA
AACAGTAACAGATTGACCTCTAATATTAAATTCTCTAGATTCACCTTTTGGAACTTCAACCCAAGCAATT
CTTTCACCTTTTTTCAAAATAGTAACTTGAGTCATTAGAGACCAAGTTCCATCCCAATGGCGCGCCGAGC
TTGGCTCGAGCATGGTCATAGCTGTTTCCTGTGTGAAATTGTTATCCGCTCACAATTCCACACAACATAC
GAGCCGGAAGCATAAAGTGTAAAGCCTGGGGTGCCTAATGAGTGAGCTAACTCACATTAATTGCGTTGCG
CTCACTGCCCGCTTTCCAGTCGGGAAACCTGTCGTGCCAGCTGCATTAATGAATCGGCCAACGCGCGGGG
AGAGGCGGTTTGCGTATTGGGCGCTCTTCCGCTTCCTCGCTCACTGACTCGCTGCGCTCGGTCGTTCGGC
TGCGGCGAGCGGTATCAGCTCACTCAAAGGCGGTAATACGGTTATCCACAGAATCAGGGGATAACGCAGG
AAAGAACATGTGAGCAAAAGGCCAGCAAAAGGCCAGGAACCGTAAAAAGGCCGCGTTGCTGGCGTTTTTC
CATAGGCTCCGCCCCCCTGACGAGCATCACAAAAATCGACGCTCAAGTCAGAGGTGGCGAAACCCGACAG
GACTATAAAGATACCAGGCGTTTCCCCCTGGAAGCTCCCTCGTGCGCTCTCCTGTTCCGACCCTGCCGCT
TACCGGATACCTGTCCGCCTTTCTCCCTTCGGGAAGCGTGGCGCTTTCTCATAGCTCACGCTGTAGGTAT
CTCAGTTCGGTGTAGGTCGTTCGCTCCAAGCTGGGCTGTGTGCACGAACCCCCCGTTCAGCCCGACCGCT
GCGCCTTATCCGGTAACTATCGTCTTGAGTCCAACCCGGTAAGACACGACTTATCGCCACTGGCAGCAGC
CACTGGTAACAGGATTAGCAGAGCGAGGTATGTAGGCGGTGCTACAGAGTTCTTGAAGTGGTGGCCTAAC
TACGGCTACACTAGAAGAACAGTATTTGGTATCTGCGCTCTGCTGAAGCCAGTTACCTTCGGAAAAAGAG
TTGGTAGCTCTTGATCCGGCAAACAAACCACCGCTGGTAGCGGTGGTTTTTTTGTTTGCAAGCAGCAGAT
TACGCGCAGAAAAAAAGGATCTCAAGAAGATCCTTTGATCTTTTCTACGGGGTCTGACGCTCAGTGGAAC
GAAAACTCACGTTAAGGGATTTTGGTCATGAGATTATCAAAAAGGATCTTCACCTAGATCCTTTTAAATT
AAAAATGAAGTTTTAAATCAATCTAAAGTATATATGAGTAAACTTGGTCTGACAGTTAGAAAAACTCATC
GAGCATCAAATGAAACTGCAATTTATTCATATCAGGATTATCAATACCATATTTTTGAAAAAGCCGTTTC
TGTAATGAAGGAGAAAACTCACCGAGGCAGTTCCATAGGATGGCAAGATCCTGGTATCGGTCTGCGATTC
CGACTCGTCCAACATCAATACAACCTATTAATTTCCCCTCGTCAAAAATAAGGTTATCAAGTGAGAAATC
ACCATGAGTGACGACTGAATCCGGTGAGAATGGCAAAAGTTTATGCATTTCTTTCCAGACTTGTTCAACA
GGCCAGCCATTACGCTCGTCATCAAAATCACTCGCATCAACCAAACCGTTATTCATTCGTGATTGCGCCT
GAGCGAGACGAAATACGCGATCGCTGTTAAAAGGACAATTACAAACAGGAATCGAATGCAACCGGCGCAG
GAACACTGCCAGCGCATCAACAATATTTTCACCTGAATCAGGATATTCTTCTAATACCTGGAATGCTGTT
TTCCCAGGGATCGCAGTGGTGAGTAACCATGCATCATCAGGAGTACGGATAAAATGCTTGATGGTCGGAA
GAGGCATAAATTCCGTCAGCCAGTTTAGTCTGACCATCTCATCTGTAACATCATTGGCAACGCTACCTTT
GCCATGTTTCAGAAACAACTCTGGCGCATCGGGCTTCCCATACAATCGATAGATTGTCGCACCTGATTGC
CCGACATTATCGCGAGCCCATTTATACCCATATAAATCAGCATCCATGTTGGAATTTAATCGCGGCCTAG
AGCAAGACGTTTCCCGTTGAATATGGCTCATACTCTTCCTTTTTCAATATTATTGAAGCATTTATCAGGG
TTATTGTCTCATGAGCGGATACATATTTGAATGTATTTAGAAAAATAAACAAATAGGGGTTCCGCGCACA
TTTCCCCGAAAAGTGCCACCTGACGTCTAAGAAACCATTATTATCATGACATTAACCTATAAAAATAGGC
GTATCACGAGGCCCTTTCGTC
Features (pLannotate 1.2.2; 10 found; start..end, strand, type, name):
    137..236     +  misc_feature   bom (fragment): basis of mobility region from pBR322
    242..399     -  CDS            lacZα (fragment): LacZα fragment of β-galactosidase; lacZ fragment
    669..685     -  protein_bind   lac operator: The lac repressor binds to the lac operator to inhibit transcription in E. coli. This inhibition can be relieved by adding lactose or isopropyl-β-D-thiogalactopyranoside (IPTG). lac repressor encoded by lacI
    693..723     -  promoter       lac promoter: promoter for the E. coli lac operon
    738..759     -  protein_bind   CAP binding site: CAP binding activates transcription in the presence of cAMP. E. coli catabolite activator protein
    772..864     -  CDS            lacI (fragment): lac repressor; lacI; The lac repressor binds to the lac operator to inhibit transcription in E. coli. This inhibition can be relieved by adding lactose or isopropyl-β-D-thiogalactopyranoside (IPTG).
   1047..1635    -  rep_origin     ori: high-copy-number ColE1/pMB1/pBR322/pUC origin of replication
   1806..2621    -  CDS            KanR: aminoglycoside phosphotransferase; aph(3')-Ia; confers resistance to kanamycin in bacteria or G418 (Geneticin®) in eukaryotes
   2622..2726    -  promoter       AmpR promoter: bla
   2821..35      +  CDS            rop (fragment) (across the origin): Rop protein, which maintains plasmids at low copy number; rop
