[The description below was written by a language model from this plasmid's Addgene catalogue record and pLannotate feature annotations shown in this document.]
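Description:
pUC57-Kan_br58_AVR-Pib_91 is a small, high-copy E. coli cloning plasmid that serves as a Level 0 module for Golden Gate assembly. It is built on the pUC57-Kan backbone (2,626 bp without insert; 2,821 bp in the deposited full sequence) and replicates from a ColE1/pUC-type origin. Selection is by kanamycin, through an aph(3')-Ia aminoglycoside phosphotransferase gene that the annotation places directly downstream of the bla (AmpR) promoter. The remaining annotated elements are typical backbone remnants: short fragments of bom, rop and lacI, plus the lac regulatory region (CAP binding site, lac promoter and lac operator) upstream of a lacZα fragment.

The insert, br58_AVR-Pib_91, is recorded as originating from the rice blast fungus Magnaporthe oryzae, and the associated work describes a clone resource of M. oryzae effectors that share sequence and structural similarities across host-specific lineages. The name suggests an AVR-Pib-related effector, but the record does not describe the encoded protein or the exact boundaries of the insert. It was placed at the EcoRV site within the cloning region. The feature table does not annotate it, although the unannotated gap between the lacZα fragment and the lac operator is consistent with its position interrupting lacZα, which is listed as the screening marker. M13 forward and reverse primer sites flank the region for sequence verification.

No eukaryotic promoter, tag or terminator is annotated, so the plasmid acts as a storage and donor module rather than an expression construct. As a Level 0 part, the effector sequence would normally be released by a type IIS restriction enzyme and combined with promoters, tags and terminators in higher-level vectors. The record does not name the enzyme or the overhangs.
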