Addgene plasmid #121272: pUC57-Kan_br58_AVR-Pib_91
Purpose: Level 0 Golden-Gate compatible vector
Depositing lab: Sophien Kamoun. Depositing organization: Sainsbury Laboratory, Norwich. Publication: A Clone Resource of Magnaporthe oryzae Effectors That Share Sequence and Structural Similarities Across Host-Specific Lineages. Petit-Houdenot Y, Langner T, Harant A, Win J, Kamoun S. Mol Plant Microbe Interact. 2020 Aug;33(8):1032-1035. doi: 10.1094/MPMI-03-20-0052-A. Epub 2020 Jun 22. PubMed 32460610.
Backbone
  Vector backbone: pUC57-Kan
  Backbone size w/o insert (bp): 2626
  Vector type: Golden Gate
  Selectable markers: lacZ
Growth in bacteria
  Bacterial resistance: Kanamycin, 50 μg/mL
  Growth temperature: 37°C
  Growth strain: DH5alpha
  Copy number: High Copy
Gene/Insert
  Gene/Insert name: br58_AVR-Pib_91
  Mutation: Magnaporthe oryzae
  Cloning method: Restriction Enzyme; 5′ cloning site EcoRV (unknown if destroyed); 3′ cloning site EcoRV (unknown if destroyed)
  Sequencing primers: 5′ M13Fw; 3′ M13Rv
Terms and licenses: Academic/Nonprofit Terms; Industry Terms: Not Available to Industry
How to cite: pUC57-Kan_br58_AVR-Pib_91 was a gift from Sophien Kamoun (Addgene plasmid # 121272 ; http://n2t.net/addgene:121272 ; RRID:Addgene_121272)
