>Addgene plasmid #121272 | pUC57-Kan_br58_AVR-Pib_91 | depositor partial sequence | sequence record 230796 | br58_AVR-Pib_91
TTGGTCTCTAATGACTCAAGTTACTATTTTGAAAAAAGGTGAAAGAATTGCTTGGGTTGAAGTTCCAAAA
GGTGAATCTAGAGAATTTAATATTAGAGGTCAATCTGTTACTGTTTCTGTTTCTAATGATGGTACTCCAT
CTATTTCTGGTTCTAAATTTACTGTTGAATGAGCTTAGAGACCAA
