>Addgene plasmid #121272 | pUC57-Kan_br58_AVR-Pib_91 | depositor partial sequence | sequence record 230797 | empty_vector
TCGCGCGTTTCGGTGATGACGGTGAAAACCTCTGACACATGCAGCTCCCGGAGACGGTCACAGCTTGTCT
GTAAGCGGATGCCGGGAGCAGACAAGCCCGTCAGGGCGCGTCAGCGGGTGTTGGCGGGTGTCGGGGCTGG
CTTAACTATGCGGCATCAGAGCAGATTGTACTGAGAGTGCACCATATGCGGTGTGAAATACCGCACAGAT
GCGTAAGGAGAAAATACCGCATCAGGCGCCATTCGCCATTCAGGCTGCGCAACTGTTGGGAAGGGCGATC
GGTGCGGGCCTCTTCGCTATTACGCCAGCTGGCGAAAGGGGGATGTGCTGCAAGGCGATTAAGTTGGGTA
ACGCCAGGGTTTTCCCAGTCACGACGTTGTAAAACGACGGCCAGTGAATTGACGCGTATTGGGATATCCC
AATGGCGCGCCGAGCTTGGCTCGAGCATGGTCATAGCTGTTTCCTGTGTGAAATTGTTATCCGCTCACAA
TTCCACACAACATACGAGCCGGAAGCATAAAGTGTAAAGCCTGGGGTGCCTAATGAGTGAGCTAACTCAC
ATTAATTGCGTTGCGCTCACTGCCCGCTTTCCAGTCGGGAAACCTGTCGTGCCAGCTGCATTAATGAATC
GGCCAACGCGCGGGGAGAGGCGGTTTGCGTATTGGGCGCTCTTCCGCTTCCTCGCTCACTGACTCGCTGC
GCTCGGTCGTTCGGCTGCGGCGAGCGGTATCAGCTCACTCAAAGGCGGTAATACGGTTATCCACAGAATC
AGGGGATAACGCAGGAAAGAACATGTGAGCAAAAGGCCAGCAAAAGGCCAGGAACCGTAAAAAGGCCGCG
TTGCTGGCGTTTTTCCATAGGCTCCGCCCCCCTGACGAGCATCACAAAAATCGACGCTCAAGTCAGAGGT
GGCGAAACCCGACAGGACTATAAAGATACCAGGCGTTTCCCCCTGGAAGCTCCCTCGTGCGCTCTCCTGT
TCCGACCCTGCCGCTTACCGGATACCTGTCCGCCTTTCTCCCTTCGGGAAGCGTGGCGCTTTCTCATAGC
TCACGCTGTAGGTATCTCAGTTCGGTGTAGGTCGTTCGCTCCAAGCTGGGCTGTGTGCACGAACCCCCCG
TTCAGCCCGACCGCTGCGCCTTATCCGGTAACTATCGTCTTGAGTCCAACCCGGTAAGACACGACTTATC
GCCACTGGCAGCAGCCACTGGTAACAGGATTAGCAGAGCGAGGTATGTAGGCGGTGCTACAGAGTTCTTG
AAGTGGTGGCCTAACTACGGCTACACTAGAAGAACAGTATTTGGTATCTGCGCTCTGCTGAAGCCAGTTA
CCTTCGGAAAAAGAGTTGGTAGCTCTTGATCCGGCAAACAAACCACCGCTGGTAGCGGTGGTTTTTTTGT
TTGCAAGCAGCAGATTACGCGCAGAAAAAAAGGATCTCAAGAAGATCCTTTGATCTTTTCTACGGGGTCT
GACGCTCAGTGGAACGAAAACTCACGTTAAGGGATTTTGGTCATGAGATTATCAAAAAGGATCTTCACCT
AGATCCTTTTAAATTAAAAATGAAGTTTTAAATCAATCTAAAGTATATATGAGTAAACTTGGTCTGACAG
TTAGAAAAACTCATCGAGCATCAAATGAAACTGCAATTTATTCATATCAGGATTATCAATACCATATTTT
TGAAAAAGCCGTTTCTGTAATGAAGGAGAAAACTCACCGAGGCAGTTCCATAGGATGGCAAGATCCTGGT
ATCGGTCTGCGATTCCGACTCGTCCAACATCAATACAACCTATTAATTTCCCCTCGTCAAAAATAAGGTT
ATCAAGTGAGAAATCACCATGAGTGACGACTGAATCCGGTGAGAATGGCAAAAGTTTATGCATTTCTTTC
CAGACTTGTTCAACAGGCCAGCCATTACGCTCGTCATCAAAATCACTCGCATCAACCAAACCGTTATTCA
TTCGTGATTGCGCCTGAGCGAGACGAAATACGCGATCGCTGTTAAAAGGACAATTACAAACAGGAATCGA
ATGCAACCGGCGCAGGAACACTGCCAGCGCATCAACAATATTTTCACCTGAATCAGGATATTCTTCTAAT
ACCTGGAATGCTGTTTTCCCAGGGATCGCAGTGGTGAGTAACCATGCATCATCAGGAGTACGGATAAAAT
GCTTGATGGTCGGAAGAGGCATAAATTCCGTCAGCCAGTTTAGTCTGACCATCTCATCTGTAACATCATT
GGCAACGCTACCTTTGCCATGTTTCAGAAACAACTCTGGCGCATCGGGCTTCCCATACAATCGATAGATT
GTCGCACCTGATTGCCCGACATTATCGCGAGCCCATTTATACCCATATAAATCAGCATCCATGTTGGAAT
TTAATCGCGGCCTAGAGCAAGACGTTTCCCGTTGAATATGGCTCATACTCTTCCTTTTTCAATATTATTG
AAGCATTTATCAGGGTTATTGTCTCATGAGCGGATACATATTTGAATGTATTTAGAAAAATAAACAAATA
GGGGTTCCGCGCACATTTCCCCGAAAAGTGCCACCTGACGTCTAAGAAACCATTATTATCATGACATTAA
CCTATAAAAATAGGCGTATCACGAGGCCCTTTCGTC
