>Addgene plasmid #121272 | pUC57-Kan_br58_AVR-Pib_91 | addgene partial sequence | sequence record 237982 | M13-F20 5'-TGTAAAACGACGGCCAGT-3'
TTGGTCTCTAAGCTCATTCAACAGTAAATTTAGAACCAGAAATAGATGGAGTACCATCATTAGAAACAGA
AACAGTAACAGATTGACCTCTAATATTAAATTCTCTAGATTCACCTTTTGGAACTTCAACCCAAGCAATT
CTTTCACCTTTTTTCAAAATAGTAACTTGAGTCATTAGAGACCAAGTTCCATCCCAATGGCGCGCCGAGC
TTGGCTCGAGCATGGTCATAGCTGTTTCCTGTGTGAAATTGTTATCCGCTCACAATTCCACACAACATAC
GAGCCGGAAGCATAAAGTGTAAAGCCTGGGGTGCCTAATGAGTGAGCTAACTCACATTAATTGCGTTGCG
CTCACTGCCCGCTTTCCAGTCGGGAAACCTGTCGTGCCAGCTGCATTAATGAATCGGCCAACGCGCGGGG
AGAGGCGGTTTGCGTATTGGGCGCTCTTCCGCTTCCTCGCTCACTGACTCGCTGCGCTCGGTCGTTCGGC
TGCGGCGAGCGGTATCAGCTCACTCAAAGGCGGTAATACGGTTATCCACAGAATCAGGGGATAACGCAGG
AAAGAACATGTGAGCAAAAGGCCAGCAAAAGGCCAGGAACCGTAAAAAGGCCGCGTTGCTGGCGTTTTTC
CATAGGCTCCGCCCCCCTGACGAGCATCACAAAAATCGACGCTCAAGTCAGAGGTGGCGAAACCCGACAG
GACTATAAAGATACCAGGCGTTTCCCCCTGGAAGCTCCCTCGTGCGCTCTCCTGTTCCGACCCTGCCGCT
TACCGGATACCTGTCCGCCTTTCTCCCTTCGGGAAGCGTGGCGCTTTCTCATAGCTCACGCTGTAGGTAT
CTCAGTTCGGTGTAGGTCGTTCGCTCCAAGCTGGGCTGTGTGCACGAACCCCCCG
